>Addgene plasmid #83530 | pTCW015 | depositor full sequence | sequence record 168931 | pTCW015 sequence 7582 bps
TCGCGCGTTTCGGTGATGACGGTGAAAACCTCTGACACATGCAGCTCCCGGAGACGGTCACAGCTTGTCT
GTAAGCGGATGCCGGGAGCAGACAAGCCCGTCAGGGCGCGTCAGCGGGTGTTGGCGGGTGTCGGGGCTGG
CTTAACTATGCGGCATCAGAGCAGATTGTACTGAGAGTGCACCATACCACAGCTTTTCAATTCAATTCAT
CATTTTTTTTTTATTCTTTTTTTTGATTTCGGTTTCTTTGAAATTTTTTTGATTCGGTAATCTCCGAACA
GAAGGAAGAACGAAGGAAGGAGCACAGACTTAGATTGGTATATATACGCATATGTAGTGTTGAAGAAACA
TGAAATTGCCCAGTATTCTTAACCCAACTGCACAGAACAAAAACCTGCAGGAAACGAAGATAAATCATGT
CGAAAGCTACATATAAGGAACGTGCTGCTACTCATCCTAGTCCTGTTGCTGCCAAGCTATTTAATATCAT
GCACGAAAAGCAAACAAACTTGTGTGCTTCATTGGATGTTCGTACCACCAAGGAATTACTGGAGTTAGTT
GAAGCATTAGGTCCCAAAATTTGTTTACTAAAAACACATGTGGATATCTTGACTGATTTTTCCATGGAGG
GCACAGTTAAGCCGCTAAAGGCATTATCCGCCAAGTACAATTTTTTACTCTTCGAAGACAGAAAATTTGC
TGACATTGGTAATACAGTCAAATTGCAGTACTCTGCGGGTGTATACAGAATAGCAGAATGGGCAGACATT
ACGAATGCACACGGTGTGGTGGGCCCAGGTATTGTTAGCGGTTTGAAGCAGGCGGCAGAAGAAGTAACAA
AGGAACCTAGAGGCCTTTTGATGTTAGCAGAATTGTCATGCAAGGGCTCCCTATCTACTGGAGAATATAC
TAAGGGTACTGTTGACATTGCGAAGAGCGACAAAGATTTTGTTATCGGCTTTATTGCTCAAAGAGACATG
GGTGGAAGAGATGAAGGTTACGATTGGTTGATTATGACACCCGGTGTGGGTTTAGATGACAAGGGAGACG
CATTGGGTCAACAGTATAGAACCGTGGATGATGTGGTCTCTACAGGATCTGACATTATTATTGTTGGAAG
AGGACTATTTGCAAAGGGAAGGGATGCTAAGGTAGAGGGTGAACGTTACAGAAAAGCAGGCTGGGAAGCA
TATTTGAGAAGATGCGGCCAGCAAAACTAAAAAACTGTATTATAAGTAAATGCATGTATACTAAACTCAC
AAATTAGAGCTTCAATTTAATTATATCAGTTATTACCCTATGCGGTGTGAAATACCGCACAGATGCGTAA
GGAGAAAATACCGCATCAGGAAATTGTAAACGTTAATATTTTGTTAAAATTCGCGTTAAATTTTTGTTAA
ATCAGCTCATTTTTTAACCAATAGGCCGAAATCGGCAAAATCCCTTATAAATCAAAAGAATAGACCGAGA
TAGGGT
[37 nt withheld, positions 1477-1513]
AAAGAACGTGGACTCCAACGTCAAAGG
[49 nt withheld, positions 1541-1589]
T
[91 nt withheld, positions 1591-1681]
G
[124 nt withheld, positions 1683-1806]
CGCGCCATTCGCCATTCAGGCTGCGCAACTGTTGGGAAGGGCGATCGGTGCGGGCCTCTTCGCTATTACG
CCAGCTGGCGAAAGGGGGATGTGCTGCAAGGCGATTAAGTTGGGTAACGCCAGGGTTTTCCCAGTCACGA
CGTTGTAAAACGACGGCCAGTGAGCGCGCGTAATACGACTCACTATAGGGCGAATTGGGTACCGGGCCCC
CCCTCGAGCCCTCCTTCAATTTTTCTGGCAACTTTTCTCAACAGAACAATAACGGCAACCAGAACCGCTA
CTGAACGATGATTCAGTTCGCCTTCTATCCTTTGTTTTCGTATTTGTTTATATATATAACTTTATTTTTT
TTTATTAATTGGGCTGCAAGACAATTTTGTTGTCAGTGATGCCTCAATCCTTCTTTTGCTTCCATATTTA
CCATGTGGACCCTTTCAAAACAGAGTTGTATCTCTGCAGGATGCCCTTTTTGACGTATTGAATGGCATAA
TTGCACTGTCACTTTTCGAGCTGTCCCATTTTGGTGCGATGATGGAACAAACATGAAACGTCTGTAATTT
GAAACAAATAACGTAATTCTCGGGATTGGTTTTATTTAAATGACAATGTAAGAGTGGCTTTGTAAGGTAT
GTGTTGCTCTTAAAATATTTGGATACGACTTCCGTTATCTTTTTTCCTTTAAGAGCAGGATATAAGCCAA
CAAGTTTCTGAAAATCAAAGAATTCATGTCCCATCCAGCTTTGACACAATTGAGAGCTTTGAGATACTGC
AAAGAAATTCCAGCATTGGATCCACAATTATTGGACTGGTTGTTGTTGGAAGATTCCATGACTAAGAGAT
TCGAACAACAAGGTAAGACCGTTTCCGTTACCATGATTAGAGAAGGTTTCGTCGAACAAAACGAAATCCC
AGAAGAATTGCCTTTGTTGCCAAAAGAATCTAGATACTGGTTGAGAGAAATTTTGTTGTGCGCTGATGGT
GAACCTTGGTTGGCTGGTAGAACTGTTGTTCCAGTTTCTACTTTGTCTGGTCCAGAATTGGCATTGCAAA
AATTGGGTAAAACTCCATTGGGTAGATACTTGTTCACTTCTTCTACCTTGACCAGAGACTTCATTGAAAT
TGGTAGAGATGCTGGTTTGTGGGGTAGAAGATCAAGATTGAGATTGTCTGGTAAACCTTTGTTGTTGACC
GAATTATTCTTGCCAGCTTCCCCATTATACTGACCCGGGGGATCCACTAGTTCTAGAAGGCCCCTTTTCC
TTTGTCGATATCATGTAATTAGTTATGTCACGCTTACATTCACGCCCTCCTCCCACATCCGCTCTAACCG
AAAAGGAAGGAGTTAGACAACCTGAAGTCTAGGTCCCTATTTATTTTTTTTAATAGTTATGTTAGTATTA
AGAACGTTATTTATATTTCAAATTTTTCTTTTTTTTCTGTACAAACGCGTGTACGCATGTAACATTATAC
TGAAAACCTTGCTTGAGAAGGTTTTGGGACGCTCGAAGGCTTTAATTTGCAAGCTTCGCAGTTTACACTC
TCATCGTCGAGTCGAGCCCTCCTTCAATTTTTCTGGCAACTTTTCTCAACAGAACAATAACGGCAACCAG
AACCGCTACTGAACGATGATTCAGTTCGCCTTCTATCCTTTGTTTTCGTATTTGTTTATATATATAACTT
TATTTTTTTTTATTAATTGGGCTGCAAGACAATTTTGTTGTCAGTGATGCCTCAATCCTTCTTTTGCTTC
CATATTTACCATGTGGACCCTTTCAAAACAGAGTTGTATCTCTGCAGGATGCCCTTTTTGACGTATTGAA
TGGCATAATTGCACTGTCACTTTTCGAGCTGTCCCATTTTGGTGCGATGATGGAACAAACATGAAACGTC
TGTAATTTGAAACAAATAACGTAATTCTCGGGATTGGTTTTATTTAAATGACAATGTAAGAGTGGCTTTG
TAAGGTATGTGTTGCTCTTAAAATATTTGGATACGACTTCCGTTATCTTTTTTCCTTTAAGAGCAGGATA
TAAGCCAACAAGTTTCTGAAAATCAAAGAATTCATGAGTGAATCTCCAATGTTCGCTGCCAACGGCATGC
CAAAGGTAAATCAAGGTGCTGAAGAAGATGTCAGAATTTTAGGTTACGACCCATTAGCTTCTCCAGCTCT
CCTTCAAGTGCAAATCCCAGCCACACCAACTTCTTTGGAAACTGCCAAGAGAGGTAGAAGAGAAGCTATA
GATATTATTACCGGTAAAGACGACAGAGTTCTTGTCATTGTCGGTCCTTGTTCCATCCATGATCTAGAAG
CCGCTCAAGAATACGCTTTGAGATTAAAGAAATTGTCAGATGAATTAAAAGGTGATTTATCCATCATTAT
GAGAGCATACTTGGAGAAGCCAAGAACAACCGTCGGCTGGAAAGGTCTAATTAATGACCCTGATGTTAAC
AACACTTTCAACATCAACAAGGGTTTGCAATCCGCTAGACAATTGTTTGTCAACTTGACAAATATCGGTT
TGCCAATTGGTTCTGAAATGCTTGATACCATTTCTCCTAAATACTTGGCTGATTTGGTCTCCTTCGGTGC
CATTGGTGCCAGAACCACCGAATCTCAACTGCACAGAGAATTGGCCTCCGGTTTGTCTTTCCCAGTTGGT
TTCAAGAACGGTACCGATGGTACCTTAAATGTTGCTGTGGATGCTTGTCAAGCCGCTGCTCATTCTCACC
ATTTCATGGGTGTTACTAAGCATGGTGTTGCTGCTATCACCACTACTAAGGGTAACGAACACTGCTTCGT
TATTCTAAGAGGTGGTAAAAAGGGTACCAACTACGACGCTAAGTCCGTTGCAGAAGCTAAGGCTCAATTG
CCTGCCGGTTCCAACGGTCTAATGATTGACTACTCTCACGGTAACTCCAATAAGGATTTCAGAAACCAAC
CAAAGGTCAATGACGTTGTTTGTGAGCAAATCGCTAACGGTGAAAACGCCATTACCGGTGTCATGATTGA
ATCAAACATCAACGAAGGTAACCAAGGCATCCCAGCCGAAGGTAAAGCCGGCTTGAAATATGGTGTTTCC
ATCACTGATGCTTGTATAGGTTGGGAAACTACTGAAGACGTCTTGAGGAAATTGGCTGCTGCTGTCAGAC
AAAGAAGAGAAGTTAACAAGAAATAGCCCGGGGGATCCACTAGTTCTAGAACAGGCCCCTTTTCCTTTGT
CGATATCATGTAATTAGTTATGTCACGCTTACATTCACGCCCTCCCCCCACATCCGCTCTAACCGAAAAG
GAAGGAGTTAGACAACCTGAAGTCTAGGTCCCTATTTATTTTTTTATAGTTATGTTAGTATTAAGAACGT
TATTTATATTTCAAATTTTTCTTTTTTTTCTGTACAAACGCGTGTACGCATGTAACATTATACTGAAAAC
CTTGCTTGAGAAGGTTTTGGGACGCTCGAAGGCTTTAATTTGCAAGCTTCGCAGTTTACACTCTCATCGT
CTCCAGCTTTTGTTCCCTTTAGTGAGGGTTAATTGCGCGCTTGGCGTAATCATGGTCATAGCTGTTTCCT
GTGTGAAATTGTTATCCGCTCACAATTCCACACAACATAGGAGCCGGAAGCATAAAGTGTAAAGCCTGGG
GTGCCTAATGAGTGAGGTAACTCACATTAATTGCGTTGCGCTCACTGCCCGCTTTCCAGTCGGGAAACCT
GTCGTGCCAGCTGCATTAATGAATCGGCCAACGCGCGGGGAGAGGCGGTTTGCGTATTGGGCGCTCTTCC
GCTTCCTCGCTCACTGACTCGCTGCGCTCGGTCGTTCGGCTGCGGCGAGCGGTATCAGCTCACTCAAAGG
CGGTAATACGGTTATCCACAGAATCAGGGGATAACGCAGGAAAGAACATGTGAGCAAAAGGCCAGCAAAA
GGCCAGGAACCGTAAAAAGGCCGCGTTGCTGGCGTTTTTCCATAGGCTCCGCCCCCCTGACGAGCATCAC
AAAAATCGACGCTCAAGTCAGAGGTGGCGAAACCCGACAGGACTATAAAGATACCAGGCGTTTCCCCCTG
GAAGCTCCCTCGTGCGCTCTCCTGTTCCGACCCTGCCGCTTACCGGATACCTGTCCGCCTTTCTCCCTTC
GGGAAGCGTGGCGCTTTCTCATAGCTCACGCTGTAGGTATCTCAGTTCGGTGTAGGTCGTTCGCTCCAAG
CTGGGCTGTGTGCACGAACCCCCCGTTCAGCCCGACCGCTGCGCCTTATCCGGTAACTATCGTCTTGAGT
CCAACCCGGTAAGACACGACTTATCGCCACTGGCAGCAGCCACTGGTAACAGGATTAGCAGAGCGAGGTA
TGTAGGCGGTGCTACAGAGTTCTTGAAGTGGTGGCCTAACTACGGCTACACTAGAAGGACAGTATTTGGT
ATCTGCGCTCTGCTGAAGCCAGTTACCTTCGGAAAAAGAGTTGGTAGCTCTTGATCCGGCAAACAAACCA
CCGCTGGTAGCGGTGGTTTTTTTGTTTGCAAGCAGCAGATTACGCGCAGAAAAAAAGGATCTCAAGAAGA
TCCTTTGATCTTTTCTACGGGGTCTGACGCTCAGTGGAACGAAAACTCACGTTAAGGGATTTTGGTCATG
AGATTATCAAAAAGGATCTTCACCTAGATCCTTTTAAATTAAAAATGAAGTTTTAAATCAATCTAAAGTA
TATATGAGTAAACTTGGTCTGACAGTTACCAATGCTTAATCAGTGAGGCACCTATCTCAGCGATCTGTCT
ATTTCGTTCATCCATAGTTGCCTGACTCCCCGTCGTGTAGATAACTACGATACGGGAGGGCTTACCATCT
GGCCCCAGTGCTGCAATGATACCGCGAGACCCACGCTCACCGGCTCCAGATTTATCAGCAATAAACCAGC
CAGCCGGAAGGGCCGAGCGCAGAAGTGGTCCTGCAACTTTATCCGCCTCCATCCAGTCTATTAATTGTTG
CCGGGAAGCTAGAGTAAGTAGTTCGCCAGTTAATAGTTTGCGCAACGTTGTTGCCATTGCTACAGGCATC
GTGGTGTCACGCTCGTCGTTTGGTATGGCTTCATTCAGCTCCGGTTCCCAACGATCAAGGCGAGTTACAT
GATCCCCCATGTTGTGCAAAAAAGCGGTTAGCTCCTTCGGTCCTCCGATCGTTGTCAGAAGTAAGTTGGC
CGCAGTGTTATCACTCATGGTTATGGCAGCACTGCATAATTCTCTTACTGTCATGCCATCCGTAAGATGC
TTTTCTGTGACTGGTGAGTACTCAACCAAGTCATTCTGAGAATAGTGTATGCGGCGACCGAGTTGCTCTT
GCCCGGCGTCAATACGGGATAATACCGCGCCACATAGCAGAACTTTAAAAGTGCTCATCATTGGAAAACG
TTCTTCGGGGCGAAAACTCTCAAGGATCTTACCGCTGTTGAGATCCAGTTCGATGTAACCCACTCGTGCA
CCCAACTGATCTTCAGCATCTTTTACTTTCACCAGCGTTTCTGGGTGAGCAAAAACAGGAAGGCAAAATG
CCGCAAAAAAGGGAATAAGGGCGACACGGAAATGTTGAATACTCATACTCTTCCTTTTTCAATATTATTG
AAGCATTTATCAGGGTTATTGTCTCATGAGCGGATACATATTTGAATGTATTTAGAAAAATAAACAAATA
GGGGTTCCGCGCACATTTCCCCGAAAAGTGCCACCTGACGTCTAAGAAACCATTATTATCATGACATTAA
CCTATAAAAATAGGCGTATCACGAGGCCCTTTCGTC
Features (pLannotate 1.2.2; 25 found; start..end, strand, type, name):
    137..186     +  misc_feature   bom (fragment): basis of mobility region from pBR322
    201..416     +  promoter       URA3 promoter: S. cerevisiae URA3
    417..1220    +  CDS            URA3: orotidine-5'-phosphate decarboxylase, required for uracil biosynthesis; S. cerevisiae URA3; yeast auxotrophic marker, counterselectable with 5-fluoroorotic acid (5-FOA)
   1299..1350    +  misc_feature   bom (fragment): basis of mobility region from pBR322
   1351..1806    -  rep_origin     f1 ori (sequence partly withheld): f1 bacteriophage origin of replication; arrow indicates direction of (+) strand synthesis
   1814..1969    -  CDS            lacZα (fragment): LacZα fragment of β-galactosidase; lacZ fragment
   1977..1995    +  promoter       T7 promoter: promoter for bacteriophage T7 RNA polymerase
   2004..2024    -  misc_feature   MCS (fragment): pBluescript multiple cloning site
   2028..2087    +  CDS            RNQ1 (fragment): RNQ1_YEAST - Experimental evidence at protein level: Swiss-Prot protein existence level 1. Transferable epigenetic modifier which forms a prion responsible for the non-Mendelian trait [PIN+]. The native function of the soluble protein is unknown. From Saccharomyces cerevisiae (strain ATCC 204508 / S288c) (Baker's yeast).
   2532..3026    +  CDS            ubiC: UBIC_ECOLI - Experimental evidence at protein level: Swiss-Prot protein existence level 1. Removes the pyruvyl group from chorismate, with concomitant aromatization of the ring, to provide 4-hydroxybenzoate (4HB) for the ubiquinone pathway. From Escherichia coli (strain K12).
   3030..3053    -  misc_feature   MCS (fragment): pBluescript multiple cloning site
   3077..3326    +  terminator     CYC1 terminator: S. cerevisiae CYC1; transcription terminator for CYC1
   3366..3425    +  CDS            RNQ1 (fragment): RNQ1_YEAST - Experimental evidence at protein level: Swiss-Prot protein existence level 1. Transferable epigenetic modifier which forms a prion responsible for the non-Mendelian trait [PIN+]. The native function of the soluble protein is unknown. From Saccharomyces cerevisiae (strain ATCC 204508 / S288c) (Baker's yeast).
   3870..4979    +  CDS            ARO4: AROG_YEAST - Experimental evidence at protein level: Swiss-Prot protein existence level 1. Stereospecific condensation of phosphoenolpyruvate (PEP) and D-erythrose-4-phosphate (E4P) giving rise to 3-deoxy-D-arabino- heptulosonate-7-phosphate (DAHP). From Saccharomyces cerevisiae (strain ATCC 204508 / S288c) (Baker's yeast).
   4981..5006    -  misc_feature   MCS (fragment): pBluescript multiple cloning site
   5032..5279    +  terminator     CYC1 terminator: S. cerevisiae CYC1; transcription terminator for CYC1
   5322..5340    -  promoter       T3 promoter: promoter for bacteriophage T3 RNA polymerase
   5385..5401    -  protein_bind   lac operator: The lac repressor binds to the lac operator to inhibit transcription in E. coli. This inhibition can be relieved by adding lactose or isopropyl-β-D-thiogalactopyranoside (IPTG). lac repressor encoded by lacI
   5409..5439    -  promoter       lac promoter: promoter for the E. coli lac operon
   5454..5475    -  protein_bind   CAP binding site: CAP binding activates transcription in the presence of cAMP. E. coli catabolite activator protein
   5488..5580    -  CDS            lacI (fragment): lac repressor; lacI; The lac repressor binds to the lac operator to inhibit transcription in E. coli. This inhibition can be relieved by adding lactose or isopropyl-β-D-thiogalactopyranoside (IPTG).
   5763..6351    -  rep_origin     ori: high-copy-number ColE1/pMB1/pBR322/pUC origin of replication
   6522..7382    -  CDS            AmpR: β-lactamase; bla; confers resistance to ampicillin, carbenicillin, and related antibiotics
   7383..7487    -  promoter       AmpR promoter: bla
   7582..35      +  CDS            rop (fragment) (across the origin): Rop protein, which maintains plasmids at low copy number; rop
