[The description below was written by a language model from this plasmid's Addgene catalogue record and pLannotate feature annotations shown in this document.]
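Description:
pTCW015 is a yeast expression plasmid built on the pRS406 backbone, a member of the pRS integrating series. Consistent with this, the feature table shows no yeast replication origin or centromere, so stable maintenance in Saccharomyces cerevisiae would depend on chromosomal integration. Selection in yeast relies on the URA3 marker, which is driven by its own promoter, complements uracil auxotrophy and can be counterselected with 5-FOA. In E. coli the plasmid is propagated through a high-copy ColE1/pUC-type origin with ampicillin resistance. It also retains the f1 origin and the pBluescript-derived lacZα/MCS region flanked by T7 and T3 promoters, into which the insert was cloned.

The payload consists of two tandem, same-orientation expression cassettes, each ending in a CYC1 terminator. The first encodes E. coli UbiC, chorismate pyruvate-lyase, which converts chorismate to 4-hydroxybenzoate. The second encodes S. cerevisiae ARO4, the DAHP synthase that catalyses the first committed step of the shikimate pathway. The record describes this copy as a feedback-resistant variant (ARO4*), but the specific mutation is not stated. According to the catalogue entry, both genes are driven by the FUS1J2 promoter, a pheromone-inducible promoter. It is not annotated as such in the feature table, but roughly 500 bp of upstream sequence precedes each coding region. The short "RNQ1" fragments there probably reflect genomic sequence neighbouring FUS1 rather than a functional element.

Together the two cassettes place increased flux into the aromatic pathway, and its diversion to 4-hydroxybenzoate, under mating-pheromone control. The associated work concerns quorum-sensing-linked dynamic regulation of yeast metabolic pathways.
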