Addgene plasmid #83530: pTCW015
Purpose: UBiC and feedback resistant ARO4 expression from pheromone inducible FUS1J2 promoter
Depositing lab: Claudia Vickers. Depositing organization: University of Queensland. Publication: Quorum-sensing linked RNA interference for dynamic metabolic pathway control in Saccharomyces cerevisiae. Williams TC, Averesch NJH, Winter G, Plan MR, Vickers CE, Nielsen LK, Kromer JO. Metab Eng. 2015 May;29:124-134. doi: 10.1016/j.ymben.2015.03.008. Epub 2015 Mar 16. PubMed 25792511.
Backbone
  Vector backbone: pRS406
  Vector type: Yeast Expression
  Selectable markers: URA3
Growth in bacteria
  Bacterial resistance: Ampicillin, 100 μg/mL
  Growth temperature: 37°C
  Growth strain: DH5alpha
  Copy number: High Copy
Gene/Insert
  Gene/Insert name: pFUS1J2-UBiC-CYC1t-pFUS1J2-ARO4*-CYC1t
  Species: S. cerevisiae (budding yeast)
  Promoter: pFUS1J2
  Cloning method: Restriction Enzyme; 5′ cloning site unknown (unknown if destroyed); 3′ cloning site unknown (unknown if destroyed)
  Sequencing primers: 5′ M13pUC-Fwd; 3′ M13pUC-Rev
Terms and licenses: Academic/Nonprofit Terms; Industry Terms: Not Available to Industry
How to cite: pTCW015 was a gift from Claudia Vickers (Addgene plasmid # 83530 ; http://n2t.net/addgene:83530 ; RRID:Addgene_83530)
