>Addgene plasmid #83530 | pTCW015 | addgene partial sequence | sequence record 161621 | M13-F20 5'-TGTAAAACGACGGCCAGT-3'
TAGGGCGAATTGGGTACCGGGCCCCCCCTCGAGCCCTCCTTCAATTTTTCTGGCAACTTTTCTCAACAGA
ACAATAACGGCAACCAGAACCGCTACTGAACGATGATTCAGTTCGCCTTCTATCCTTTGTTTTCGTATTT
GTTTATATATATAACTTTATTTTTTTTTATTAATTGGGCTGCAAGACAATTTTGTTGTCAGTGATGCCTC
AATCCTTCTTTTGCTTCCATATTTACCATGTGGACCCTTTCAAAACAGAGTTGTATCTCTGCAGGATGCC
CTTTTTGACGTATTGAATGGCATAATTGCACTGTCACTTTTCGAGCTGTCCCATTTTGGTGCGATGATGG
AACAAACATGAAACGTCTGTAATTTGAAACAAATAACGTAATTCTCGGGATTGGTTTTATTTAAATGACA
ATGTAAGAGTGGCTTTGTAAGGTATGTGTTGCTCTTAAAATATTTGGATACGACTTCCGTTATCTTTTTT
CCTTTAAGAGCAGGATATAAGCCAACAAGTTTCTGAAAATCAAAGAATTCATGTCCCATCCAGCTTTGAC
ACAATTGAGAGCTTTGAGATACTGCAAAGAAATTCCAGCATTGGATCCACAATTATTGGACTGGTTGTTG
TTGGAAGATTCCATGACTAAGAGATTCGAACAACAAGGTAAGACCGTTTCCGTTACCATGATTAGAGAAG
GTTTCGTCGAACAAAACGAAATCCCAGAAGAATTGCCTTTGTTGCCAAAAGAATCTAGATACTGGTTGAG
AGAAATTTTGTTGTGCGCTGATGGTGAACCTTGGTTGGCTGGTAGAACTGTTGTTCCAGTTTCTACTTTG
TCTGGTCCAGAATTGGCATTGCAAAAATTGGGTAAAACTCCATTGGGTAGATACTTGTTCACTTCTTCTA
CCTTGACCAGAGACTTCATTGAAATTGGTAGAGATGCTGGTTTGTGGGGT
