>Addgene plasmid #83530 | pTCW015 | addgene partial sequence | sequence record 161622 | M13-Rev 5'-CAGGAAACAGCTATGACC-3'
TCACTAAAGGGAACAAAAGCTGGAGACGATGAGAGTGTAAACTGCGAAGCTTGCAAATTAAAGCCTTCGA
GCGTCCCAAAACCTTCTCAAGCAAGGTTTTCAGTATAATGTTACATGCGTACACGCGTTTGTACAGAAAA
AAAAGAAAAATTTGAAATATAAATAACGTTCTTAATACTAACATAACTATAAAAAAATAAATAGGGACCT
AGACTTCAGGTTGTCTAACTCCTTCCTTTTCGGTTAGAGCGGATGTGGGGGGAGGGCGTGAATGTAAGCG
TGACATAACTAATTACATGATATCGACAAAGGAAAAGGGGCCTGTTCTAGAACTAGTGGATCCCCCGGGC
TATTTCTTGTTAACTTCTCTTCTTTGTCTGACAGCAGCAGCCAATTTCCTCAAGACGTCTTCAGTAGTTT
CCCAACCTATACAAGCATCAGTGATGGAAACACCATATTTCAAGCCGGCTTTACCTTCGGCTGGGATGCC
TTGGTTACCTTCGTTGATGTTTGATTCAATCATGACACCGGTAATGGCGTTTTCACCGTTAGCGATTTGC
TCACAAACAACGTCATTGACCTTTGGTTGGTTTCTGAAATCCTTATTGGAGTTACCGTGAGAGTAGTCAA
TCATTAGACCGTTGGAACCGGCAGGCAATTGAGCCTTAGCTTCTGCAACGGACTTAGCGTCGTAGTTGGT
ACCCTTTTTACCACCTCTTAGAATAACGAAGCAGTGTTCGTTACCCTTAGTAGTGGTGATAGCAGCAACA
CCATGCTTAGTAACACCCATGAAATGGTGAGAATGAGCAGCGGCTTGACAAGCATCCACAGCAACATTTA
AGGTACCATCGGTACCGTTCTTGAAACCAACTGGGAAAGACAAACCGGAGGCCAATTCTCTGTGCAGTTG
AGATTCGGTGGTTCTGGCACCAATGGCACCGAAGGAGACCAAATCAGCCAAGTAT
