>Addgene plasmid #83530 | pTCW015 | addgene partial sequence | sequence record 162963 | sARO4-Rev 5'-gcttctgcaacggacttagc-3'
TCTTAGAATAACGAAGCAGTGTTCGTTACCCTTAGTAGTGGTGATAGCAGCAACACCATGCTTAGTAACA
CCCATGAAATGGTGAGAATGAGCAGCGGCTTGACAAGCATCCACAGCAACATTTAAGGTACCATCGGTAC
CGTTCTTGAAACCAACTGGGAAAGACAAACCGGAGGCCAATTCTCTGTGCAGTTGAGATTCGGTGGTTCT
GGCACCAATGGCACCGAAGGAGACCAAATCAGCCAAGTATTTAGGAGAAATGGTATCAAGCATTTCAGAA
CCAATTGGCAAACCGATATTTGTCAAGTTGACAAACAATTGTCTAGCGGATTGCAAACCCTTGTTGATGT
TGAAAGTGTTGTTAACATCAGGGTCATTAATTAGACCTTTCCAGCCGACGGTTGTTCTTGGCTTCTCCAA
GTATGCTCTCATAATGATGGATAAATCACCTTTTAATTCATCTGACAATTTCTTTAATCTCAAAGCGTAT
TCTTGAGCGGCTTCTAGATCATGGATGGAACAAGGACCGACAATGACAAGAACTCTGTCGTCTTTACCGG
TAATAATATCTATAGCTTCTCTTCTACCTCTCTTGGCAGTTTCCAAAGAAGTTGGTGTGGCTGGGATTTG
CACTTGAAGGAGAGCTGGAGAAGCTAATGGGTCGTAACCTAAAATTCTGACATCTTCTTCAGCACCTTGA
TTTACCTTTGGCATGCCGTTGGCAGCGAACATTGGAGATTCACTCATGAATTCTTTGATTTTCAGAAACT
TGTTGGCTTATATCCTGCTCTTAAAGGAAAAAAGATAACGGAAGTCGTATCCAAATATTTTAAGAGCAAC
ACATACCTTACAAAGCCACTCTTACATTGTCATTTAAATAAAACCAATCCCGAGAATTACGTTATTTGTT
TCAAATTACAGACGTTTCATGTTTGTTCCATCATCGCACCAAAATGGGACAGCTCGAAA
